Addgene plasmid #153760: pGBW-m4252779
Purpose: Mammalian expression plasmid for SARS-CoV-2 ORF7b
Depositing lab: Ginkgo Bioworks & Benjie Chen. Depositing organization: Ginkgo Bioworks.
Backbone
  Vector backbone: pTwist_CMV_Puro_6 with AarI site removed
  Backbone size w/o insert (bp): 6080
  Vector type: Mammalian Expression
  Selectable markers: Puromycin
Growth in bacteria
  Bacterial resistance: Ampicillin, 100 μg/mL
  Growth temperature: 37°C
  Growth strain: DH5alpha
  Copy number: High Copy
Gene/Insert
  Gene/Insert name: SARS-CoV-2 ORF7b
  Species: Severe acute respiratory syndrome coronavirus 2
  Insert size (bp): 125
  Mutation: wt
  Entrez Gene: ORF7b (a.k.a. GU280_gp08)
  Promoter: CMV
  Tag / fusion protein: Cleavable TEV;S-tag (C terminal on backbone)
  Cloning method: Unknown
Resource information
  A portion of this plasmid was derived from a plasmid made by: GinkgoBioworks
Depositor comments: NCBI reference sequence: 43740574
How to cite: pGBW-m4252779 was a gift from Ginkgo Bioworks & Benjie Chen (Addgene plasmid # 153760 ; http://n2t.net/addgene:153760 ; RRID:Addgene_153760)
