[The description below was written by a language model from this plasmid's Addgene catalogue record and pLannotate feature annotations shown in this document.]
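Description:
pGBW-m4252779 is a mammalian expression plasmid for the SARS-CoV-2 accessory protein ORF7b, built on a pTwist_CMV_Puro_6 backbone from which an AarI site was removed. It is maintained in E. coli as a high-copy plasmid through a ColE1/pUC-type origin and selected with ampicillin via a full-length β-lactamase gene. A short additional bla fragment is also annotated and appears to be a remnant rather than a functional marker. For selection in mammalian cells the backbone carries a puromycin N-acetyltransferase cassette, annotated as driven by the human ubiquitin C promoter and followed by a synthetic poly(A) signal.

The payload is the wild-type ORF7b coding sequence, a very small insert of roughly 125 bp that the feature table identifies as NS7B_SARS2. It lies on the reverse strand immediately downstream of the CMV immediate-early enhancer and promoter elements, which drive its transcription. The catalogue entry lists a backbone-encoded C-terminal tag consisting of a TEV protease cleavage site and an S-tag. This would permit detection or affinity capture of the protein and subsequent tag removal, although these tag elements are not individually annotated in the feature table. An SV40 poly(A) signal lies beyond the 3' end of the ORF, though it is annotated on the opposite strand, so its role in terminating the ORF7b transcript cannot be confirmed from the table. The expression unit is bracketed by β-globin insulator fragments together with rrnG and T7 terminators, which help isolate it from neighbouring transcription in the backbone.

The construct is intended for transient expression of tagged ORF7b in mammalian cells, or for puromycin-selected expression. The record does not specify particular downstream experiments.
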