Features (pLannotate 1.2.2; 19 found; start..end, strand, type, name):
   1222..1286    +  CDS            bla(M) (fragment): β-lactamase lacking the signal sequence; bla(M); allows cytosolic expression of β-lactamase
   1458..2046    +  rep_origin     ori: high-copy-number ColE1/pMB1/pBR322/pUC origin of replication
   2272..2343    -  misc_feature   3' β-globin insulator: insulator downstream of the human β-globin locus (Farrell et al., 2002)
   2388..2524    -  terminator     rrnG terminator: transcription terminator from the E. coli ribosomal RNA rrnG operon (Albrechtsen et al., 1991)
   2554..2600    -  terminator     T7 terminator: transcription terminator for bacteriophage T7 RNA polymerase
   2623..2692    +  CDS            large T antigen (fragment): large T antigen from SV40 (simian virus 40)
   2715..2836    +  polyA_signal   SV40 poly(A) signal: SV40 polyadenylation signal
   2955..3083    -  CDS            NS7B_SARS2: Experimental evidence at protein level: Swiss-Prot protein existence level 1. From Severe acute respiratory syndrome coronavirus 2 (2019-nCoV) (SARS-CoV-2).
   3158..3209    -  promoter       CMVd2 promoter: truncated human cytomegalovirus (CMV) immediate early promoter that yields moderately reduced expression relative to the full-length promoter
   3272..3289    +  promoter       CMV promoter (fragment): human cytomegalovirus (CMV) immediate early promoter
   3362..3665    -  enhancer       CMV enhancer: human cytomegalovirus immediate early enhancer
   3746..3794    +  polyA_signal   poly(A) signal: synthetic polyadenylation signal
   3812..3858    +  terminator     T7 terminator: transcription terminator for bacteriophage T7 RNA polymerase
   3863..3934    -  misc_feature   5' β-globin insulator: insulator upstream of the human β-globin locus (Farrell et al., 2002)
   4086..4222    -  terminator     rrnG terminator: transcription terminator from the E. coli ribosomal RNA rrnG operon (Albrechtsen et al., 1991)
   4235..5095    -  CDS            AmpR: β-lactamase; bla; confers resistance to ampicillin, carbenicillin, and related antibiotics
   5361..5409    -  polyA_signal   poly(A) signal: synthetic polyadenylation signal
   5438..6035    -  CDS            PuroR (fragment): puromycin N-acetyltransferase; pac from Streptomyces; confers resistance to puromycin
   6039..958     -  promoter       UbC promoter (across the origin): human ubiquitin C promoter
>Addgene plasmid #153760 | pGBW-m4252779 | addgene full sequence | sequence record 301656 | Ginkgo NGS Result
ATTCAGGAGAGCCTACCCTAGGCCCGAACCCTGCGTCCTGCGACGGAGAAAAGCCTACCGCACACCTACC
GGCTGGTGGCCCCACCCTGCATTATAAGCCAACAGAACGGGTGACGTCACGACACGACGAGGGCGCGCGC
TCCCAAAGGTACGGGTGCACTGCCCAACGGCACCGCCATAACTGCCGCCCCCGCAACAGACGACAAACCG
AGTTCTCCAGTCAGTGACAAACTTCACGTCAGGGTCCCCAGATGGTGCCCAGCCCATCTCACCCGAATAA
GAGCTTTCCCGCATTAGCGAAGGGCTCAAGACCTTGGGTTCTTGCCGCCCACCATGCCCCCCACCTTGTT
TCAACGACCTCACAGCCCGCCTCACAAGCGTCTTCCATTCAAGACTCGGGAACAGCCGCCATTTTGCTGC
GCTCCCCCCAACCCCCAGTTCAGGGCAACCTTGCTCGCGGACCCAGACTACAGCCCTTGGCGGTCTCTCC
ACACGCTTCCGTCCCACCGAGCGGCCCGGCGGCCACGAAAGCCCCGGCCAGCCCAGCAGCCCGCTACTCA
CCAAGTGACGATCACAGCGATCCACAAACAAGAACCGCGACCCAAATCCCGGCTGCGACGGAACTAGCTG
TGCCACACCCGGCGCGTCCTTATATAATCATCGGCGTTCACCGCCCCACGGAGATCCCTCCGCAGAATCG
CCGAGAAGGGACTACTTTTCCTCGCCTGTTCCGCTCTCTGGAAAGAAAACCAGTGCCCTAGAGTCACCCA
AGTCCCGTCCTAAAATGTCCTTCTGCTGATACTGGGGTTCTAAGGCCGAGTCTTATGAGCAGCGGGCCGC
TGTCCTGAGCGTCCGGGCGGAAGGATCAGGACGCTCCTGCGCCCTTCGTCTGACGTGGCAGCGCTCGCCG
TGACGAGGGGGGCGCCCGCGGGAGGCGCCAAAACCCGGCGCGGAGGCCAGGCGCGCCCCGATTTCGATAT
TCCTCGGATCTCGGATAGATCGGGATTGAGGATGTAGGTTGAACTTCTCTCGGGTGATCCCGATCTCGGA
TATTCGGGATTGGAGTAATACCTGGCGATAGGCGCTGCCAAGCAATAGCCAAGGCGCAAGGCCGGCCAAG
AGACTTGCGATAGTTCGTTCGAGAGGTAGCCTGCAAGATGGATCGGACGAAAGGTTTGAAGATTTTCCGA
CGAGGGCCTTGGAGAGTTCGGAAATTTAAATGCAACTATGGATGAACGAAATAGACAGATCGCTGAGATA
GGTGCCTCACTGATTAAGCATTGGTAACTGTCAGACCAAGTTTACTCATATATACTTTAGATTGATTTAA
AACTTCATTTTTAATTTAAAAGGATCTAGGTGAAGATCCTTTTTGATAATCTCATGACCAAAATCCCTTA
ACGTGAGTTTTCGTTCCACTGAGCGTCAGACCCCGTAGAAAAGATCAAAGGATCTTCTTGAGATCCTTTT
TTTCTGCGCGTAATCTGCTGCTTGCAAACAAAAAAACCACCGCTACCAGCGGTGGTTTGTTTGCCGGATC
AAGAGCTACCAACTCTTTTTCCGAAGGTAACTGGCTTCAGCAGAGCGCAGATACCAAATACTGTTCTTCT
AGTGTAGCCGTAGTTAGGCCACCACTTCAAGAACTCTGTAGCACCGCCTACATACCTCGCTCTGCTAATC
CTGTTACCAGTGGCTGCTGCCAGTGGCGATAAGTCGTGTCTTACCGGGTTGGACTCAAGACGATAGTTAC
CGGATAAGGCGCAGCGGTCGGGCTGAACGGGGGGTTCGTGCACACAGCCCAGCTTGGAGCGAACGACCTA
CACCGAACTGAGATACCTACAGCGTGAGCTATGAGAAAGCGCCACGCTTCCCGAAGGGAGAAAGGCGGAC
AGGTATCCGGTAAGCGGCAGGGTCGGAACAGGAGAGCGCACGAGGGAGCTTCCAGGGGGAAACGCCTGGT
ATCTTTATAGTCCTGTCGGGTTTCGCCACCTCTGACTTGAGCGTCGATTTTTGTGATGCTCGTCAGGGGG
GCGGAGCCTATGGAAAAACGCCAGCAACGCGGCCTTTTTACGGTTCCTGGCCTTTTGCTGGCCTTTTGCT
CACATGATTTAAATGAAACTCGTAATCGGAGAACGGGTGCAATAGCAAGGACCAGATCGAACTTGACTGA
CGCAATTCTGAGCGTAGTCGAAACCCAGACAAGTCGATCTCGCCAAGTAGCTGACTTGACTGGTTAATTA
AGTTTCGATAGCCCAAGGTAACCAATGAGATTAGGGAGGGAAGAAAGTTTGATGAACTACTTCTGACCCC
TAGTGGTGTCCAGAAAAGACCATTAAAGGAATGTCTTGATCGAAATCGAGAGATCGCCTGCAGGATAGCT
GACGACCTTAAGGATAAATTTCTGGTAAGGAGGACACGTATGGAAGTGGGCAAGTTGGGGAAGCCGTATC
CGTTGCTGAATCTGGCATATGTGGGAGTATAAGACGCGCAGCGTCGCATCAGGCATTTTTTTCTGCGCCA
ATGCCGGTAGATAGCAATCCGGCCCGAGGGGCACAAAAAACCCCTCAAGACCCGTTTAGAGGCCCCAAGG
GGTTATGCTACGATACCGATAGAGATGGGCCAATACCACATTTGTAGAGGTTTTACTTGCTTTAAAAAAC
CTCCCACACCTCCCCCTGAACCTGAAACATAAAATGAATGCAATTGTTGTTGTTAACTTGTTTATTGCAG
CTTATAATGGTTACAAATAAAGCAATAGCATCACAAATTTCACAAATAAAGCATTTTTTTCACTGCATTC
TAGTTGTGGTTTGTCCAAACTCATCAATGTATCTTATCATGTCTGTGAGCTGAAGGTACGCTGTATCTCA
GTCAGTCAAGCTAGCTTAACTGTCCATGTGCTGCCTCTCGAACTTAGCTGCCGCGGTTTCTTTCGACTGA
AAGTAAAGGTTTTCGGCGTGACAAGTTTCATTATGATCTTGCAGTTCAAGTGAGAACCAAAAGATAATAA
GCATAATTAAAACAAGGAATAGCAGAAAGGCTAAAAAGCACAAATAGAAGTCAATTAATGAAAGTTCAAT
CATGGTGGCGGCCGCTGGCGGGTGTGTCGAGTGGATGGTAGGATCGACAAAGATCTGATCTGACGGTTCA
CTAAACCAGCTCTGCTTATATAGACCTCCCACCGTACACGCCTACCGCCCATTTGCGTCAATGGGGCGGA
GTTGTTACGACATTTTGGAAAGTCCCGTTGATTTTGGTGCCAAAACAAACTCCCATTGACGTCAATGGGG
TGGAGACTTGGAAATCCCCGTGAGTCAAACCGCTATCCACGCCCATTGATGTACTGCCAAAACCGCATCA
GCATGGTAATAGCGATGACTAATACGTAGATGTACTGCCAAGTAGGAAAGTCCCATAAGGTCATGTACTG
GGCATAATGCCAGGCGGGCCATTTACCGTCATTGACGTCAATAGGGGGCGTACTTGGCATATGATACACT
TGATGTACTGCCAAGTGGGCAGTTTACCGTAAATACTCCACCCATTGACGTCAATGGAAAGTCCCTATTG
GCGTTACTATGGGAACATACGTCATTATTGACGTCAATGGGCGGGGGTCGTTGGGCGGTCAGCCAGGCGG
GCCATTTACCGTAAGTTATGTAACGCGGAACTCCATATATGGGCTATGAACTAATGACCCCGTAATTGAT
TACTAGATCTGGCTACACTCGATCAGCAGTTAGATAATAAAATCGCTATCCATCGAAGATGGATGTGTGT
TGGTTTTTTGTGTGTGTAACGCAACGATTGATAGCATAACCCCTTGGGGCCTCTAAACGGGTCTTGAGGG
GTTTTTTGAATTGAGAGGTAGCTGAAGCTGCTGTTATGACCACTAGAGGGAAGAAGATACCTGTGGAGCT
AATGGTCCAAGATGTCGGGAGCCGCGATCGCTGCCAAAAAGGTAAGCTGACGATAGCTGACGAGATTCGA
TGCCCGACGAGCAAATGAGCGCCACGGCTGTTCGCGTAAGCTCGAAACGACGGAGATTCGATAGAGCCAG
AGTCGAGTTTAAACGATTCGGGATCTTAAGGATAAATTTCTGGTAAGGAGGACACGTATGGAAGTGGGCA
AGTTGGGGAAGCCGTATCCGTTGCTGAATCTGGCATATGTGGGAGTATAAGACGCGCAGCGTCGCATCAG
GCATTTTTTTCTGCGCCAATGCACCTAGAATCGGTTACCAATGCTTAATCAGTGAGGCACCTATCTCAGC
GATCTGTCTATTTCGTTCATCCATAGTTGCCTGACTCCCCGTCGTGTAGATAACTACGATACGGGAGGGC
TTACCATCTGGCCCCAGTGCTGCAATGATACCGCGAGACCCACGCTCACCGGCTCCAGATTTATCAGCAA
TAAACCAGCCAGCCGGAAGGGCCGAGCGCAGAAGTGGTCCTGCAACTTTATCCGCCTCCATCCAGTCTAT
CAACTGTTGCCGGGAAGCTAGAGTAAGTAGTTCGCCAGTTAATAGTTTACGCAAGGTTGTTGCCATTGCT
ACAGGCATCGTGGTGTCACGCTCGTCGTTTGGTATGGCTTCATTCAGCTCCGGTTCCCAACGATCAAGGC
GAGTTACATGATCCCCCATGTTGTGCAAAAAAGCGGTTAGCTCCTTCGGTCCTCCAATCGTTGTCAGAAG
TAAGTTGGCCGCAGTGTTATCACTCATGGTTATGGCAGCACTGCATAATTCTCTTACTGTCATGCCATCC
GTAAGATGCTTTTCTGTGACTGGTGAATACTCAACCAAGTCATTCTGAGAATAGTGTATGCGGCGACCGA
GTTGCTCTTGCCCGGCGTCAATACGGGATAATACCGCGCCACATAGCAGAACTTTAAAAGTGCTCATCAT
TGGAAAGCGTTCTTCGGGGCGAAAACTCTCAAGGATCTTACCGCTGTTGAGATCCAGTTCGATGTAACCC
ACTCGCGCACCCAACTGATCTTCAGCATCTTTTACTTTCACCAGCGTTTCTGGGTGAGCAAAAACAGGAA
GGCAAAATGCCGCAAAAAAGGGAATAAGGGCGACACGGAAATGTTGAATACTCATGCGAAAGCCTCCTGC
TGATCCTGTCTCTTGATAGATGTTTGCAAAAGCTAGGACTCGATTATACGTTGACCGATCAGACTATCAA
TATCTAGGTTTAAACAGATCGGTACGCTGCCGTGACCAGGCTTGAGTACAATATCTGACGATTGGACTTC
CTGGGTCCCAAGCTGGATTCCGACTGGCTGACTGCCAAGCAACGATATGGATCGTCGAGACTCGCACTGA
GAGGATCGTTCTCGGTACACCAGGCGCGCCTAGCGTTACACACACAAAAAACCAACACACATCCATCTTC
GATGGATAGCGATTTTATTATCTAAGACTAGGCTTACATACTAGCCTAGGCACCGGGCTTGCGGGTCATG
CACCAGGTGCGCGGTCCTTCGGGCACCTCGACGTCGGCGGTGACGGTGAAGCCGAGCCGCTCGTAGAAGG
GGAGGTTGCGGGGCGCGGAGGTCTCCAGGAAGGCGGGCACCCCGGCGCGCTCGGCGGCCTCCACTCCGGG
GAGCACGACGGCGCTGCCCAGACCCTTGCCCTGGTGGTCGGGCGAGACGCCGACGGTGGCCAGGAACCAC
GCGGGCTCCTTGGGCCGGTGCGGCGCCAGGAGGCCCTCCATCTGTTGCTGCGCGGCCAGCCGGGAACCGC
TCAACTCGGCCATGCGCGGGCCGATCTCGGCGAACACCGCCCCCGCTTCGACGCTCTCCGGCGTGGTCCA
GACCGCCACCGCGGCGCCGTCGTCCGCGACCCACACCTTGCCGATGTCGAGCCCGACGCGCGTGAGGAAG
AGTTCTTGCAGCTCGGTGACCCGCTCGATGTGGCGGTCCGGATCGACGGTGTGGCGCGTGGCGGGGTAGT
CGGCGAACGCGGCGGCGAGGGTGCGTACGGCCCTGGGGACGTCGTCGCGGGTGGCGAGGCGCACCGTGGG
CTTGTACTCGGTCATGTTGTCTAACAAAAAAGCCAAAAACGGCCAGAATTTAGCGGACAATTTACAAGTC
TAACACTGAAAATTACATATTGACCCAAATGATTACATTTCAAAAGGTGCCTAAAAAACTTCACAAAACA
CACTCGCCAACCCCGAGCGCATAGTTCAAAACCGGAGCTTCAGCTACTTAAGAAGATAGGTACATAAAAC
CGACCAAAGAAACTGACGCCTCACTTATCCCTCCCCTCACCAGAGGTCCGGCGCCTGTCG
